>Addgene plasmid | pCHW111040 Sequencing Result | analyzer sequence | sequence record 454058
TTACTTGTCTTCTGCACGAAGTGGTTTAAACTATCAGTGTTTGACAGGATATATTGGCGGGTAAACCTAA
GAGAAAAGAGCGTTTATTAGAATAATCGGATATTTAAAAGGGCGTGAAAAGGTTTATCCGTTCGTCCATT
TGTATGTGCATGCCAACCACAGGGTTCCCCAGATCAGGCGCTGGCTGCTGAACCCCCAGCCGGAACTGAC
CCCACAAGGCCCTAGCGTTTGCAATGCACCAGGTCATCATTGACCCAGGCGTGTTCCACCAGGCCGCTGC
CTCGCAACTCTTCGCAGGCTTCGCCGACCTGCTCGCGCCACTTCTTCACGCGGGTGGAATCCGATCCGCA
CATGAGGCGGAAGGTTTCCAGCTTGAGCGGGTACGGCTCCCGGTGCGAGCTGAAATAGTCGAACATCCGT
CGGGCCGTCGGCGACAGCTTGCGGTACTTCTCCCATATGAATTTCGTGTAGTGGTCGCCAGCAAACAGCA
CGACGATTTCCTCGTCGATCAGGACCTGGCAACGGGACGTTTTCTTGCCACGGTCCAGGACGCGGAAGCG
GTGCAGCAGCGACACCGATTCCAGGTGCCCAACGCGGTCGGACGTGAAGCCCATCGCCGTCGCCTGTAGG
CGCGACAGGCATTCCTCGGCCTTCGTGTAATACCGGCCATTGATCGACCAGCCCAGGTCCTGGCAAAGCT
CGTAGAACGTGAAGGTGATCGGCTCGCCGATAGGGGTGCGCTTCGCGTACTCCAACACCTGCTGCCACAC
CAGTTCGTCATCGTCGGCCCGCAGCTCGACGCCGGTGTAGGTGATCTTCACGTCCTTGTTGACGTGGAAA
ATGACCTTGTTTTGCAGCGCCTCGCGCGGGATTTTCTTGTTGCGCGTGGTGAACAGGGCAGAGCGGGCCG
TGTCGTTTGGCATCGCTCGCATCGTGTCCGGCCACGGCGCAATATCGAACAAGGAAAGCTGCATTTCCTT
GATCTGCTGCTTCGTGTGTTTCAGCAACGCGGCCTGCTTGGCCTCGCTGACCTGTTTTGCCAGGTCCTCG
CCGGCGGTTTTTCGCTTCTTGGTCGTCATAGTTCCTCGCGTGTCGATGGTCATCGACTTCGCCAAACCTG
CCGCCTCCTGTTCAAGACGACGCGAACGCTCCACGGCGGCCGATGGCGCGGGCAGGGCAGGGGGAGCCAG
TTGCACGCTGTCGCGCTCGATCTTGGCCGTAGCTTGCTGGACCATCGAGCCGACGGACTGGAAGGTTTCG
CGGGGCGCACGCATGACGGTGCGGCTTGCGATGGTTTCGGCATCCTCGGCGGAAAACCCCGCGTCGATCA
GTTCTTGCCTGTATGCCTTCCGGTCAAACGTCCGATTCATTCACCCTCCTTGCGGGATTGCCCCGACTCA
CGCCGGGGCAATGTGCCCTTATTCCTGATTTGACCCGCCTGGTGCCTTGGTGTCCAGATAATCCACCTTA
TCGGCAATGAAGTCGGTCCCGTAGACCGTCTGGCCGTCCTTCTCGTACTTGGTATTCCGAATCTTGCCCT
GCACGAATACCAGCGACCCCTTGCCCAAATACTTGCCGTGGGCCTCGGCCTGAGAGCCAAAACACTTGAT
GCGGAAGAAGTCGGTGCGCTCCTGCTTGTCGCCGGCATCGTTGCGCCACATCTAGGATCTGCCAGGAACC
GTAAAAAGGCCGCGTTGCTGGCGTTTTTCCATAGGCTCCGCCCCCCTGACGAGCATCACAAAAATCGACG
CTCAAGTCAGAGGTGGCGAAACCCGACAGGACTATAAAGATACCAGGCGTTTCCCCCTGGAAGCTCCCTC
GTGCGCTCTCCTGTTCCGACCCTGCCGCTTACCGGATACCTGTCCGCCTTTCTCCCTTCGGGAAGCGTGG
CGCTTTCTCATAGCTCACGCTGTAGGTATCTCAGTTCGGTGTAGGTCGTTCGCTCCAAGCTGGGCTGTGT
GCACGAACCCCCCGTTCAGCCCGACCGCTGCGCCTTATCCGGTAACTATCGTCTTGAGTCCAACCCGGTA
AGACACGACTTATCGCCACTGGCAGCAGCCACTGGTAACAGGATTAGCAGAGCGAGGTATGTAGGCGGTG
CTACAGAGTTCTTGAAGTGGTGGCCTAACTACGGCTACACTAGAAGAACAGTATTTGGTATCTGCGCTCT
GCTGAAGCCAGTTACCTTCGGAAAAAGAGTTGGTAGCTCTTGATCCGGCAAACAAACCACCGCTGGTAGC
GGTGGTTTTTTTGTTTGCAAGCAGCAGATTACGCGCAGAAAAAAAGGATCTCAAGAAGATCCTTTGATCT
TTTCTACGGGGTCTGACGCTCAGTGGAACGAAAACTCACGTTAAGGGATTTTGGTCATGAGATTATCAAA
AAGGATCTTCACCTAGATCCTTTTAAATTAAAAATGAAGTTTTAAATCAATCTAAAGTATATATGAGTAA
ACTTGGTCTGACAGTTACCAATGCTTAATCAGTGAGGCACCTATCTCAGCGATCTGTCTATTTCGTTCAT
CCATAGTTGCCTGACTCCCCGTCGTGTAGATAACTACGATACGGGAGGGCTTACCATCTGGCCCCAGTGC
TGCAATGATACCGCGAGAACCACGCTCACCGGCTCCAGATTTATCAGCAATAAACCAGCCAGCCGGAAGG
GCCGAGCGCAGAAGTGGTCCTGCAACTTTATCCGCCTCCATCCAGTCTATTAATTGTTGCCGGGAAGCTA
GAGTAAGTAGTTCGCCAGTTAATAGTTTGCGCAACGTTGTTGCCATTGCTACAGGCATCGTGGTGTCACG
CTCGTCGTTTGGTATGGCTTCATTCAGCTCCGGTTCCCAACGATCAAGGCGAGTTACATGATCCCCCATG
TTGTGCAAAAAAGCGGTTAGCTCCTTCGGTCCTCCGATCGTTGTCAGAAGTAAGTTGGCCGCAGTGTTAT
CACTCATGGTTATGGCAGCACTGCATAATTCTCTTACTGTCATGCCATCCGTAAGATGCTTTTCTGTGAC
TGGTGAGTACTCAACCAAGTCATTCTGAGAATAGTGTATGCGGCGACCGAGTTGCTCTTGCCCGGCGTCA
ATACGGGATAATACCGCGCCACATAGCAGAACTTTAAAAGTGCTCATCATTGGAAAACGTTCTTCGGGGC
GAAAACTCTCAAGGATCTTACCGCTGTTGAGATCCAGTTCGATGTAACCCACTCGTGCACCCAACTGATC
TTCAGCATCTTTTACTTTCACCAGCGTTTCTGGGTGAGCAAAAACAGGAAGGCAAAATGCCGCAAAAAAG
GGAATAAGGGCGACACGGAAATGTTGAATACTCATACTCTTCCTTTTTCAATATTATTGAAGCATTTATC
AAGGTTATTGTCTCATGAGCGGATACATATTTGAATGTATTTAGAAAAATAAACAAATAGGGGTTCCGCG
CACGAATTGGCCAGCGCTGCCATTTTTGGGGTGAGGCCGTTCGCGGCCGAGGGGCGCAGCCCCTGGGGGG
ATGGGAGGCCCGCGTTAGCGGGCCGGGAGGGTTCGAGAAGGGGGGGCACCCCCCTTCGGCGTGCGCGGTC
ACGCGCACAGGGCGCAGCCCTGGTTAAAAACAAGGTTTATAAATATTGGTTTAAAAGCAGGTTAAAAGAC
AGGTTAGCGGTGGCCGAAAAACGGGCGGAAACCCTTGCAAATGCTGGATTTTCTGCCTGTGGACAGCCCC
TCAAATGTCAATAGGTGCGCCCCTCATCTGTCAGCACTCTGCCCCTCAAGTGTCAAGGATCGCGCCCCTC
ATCTGTCAGTAGTCGCGCCCCTCAAGTGTCAATACCGCAGGGCACTTATCCCCAGGCTTGTCCACATCAT
CTGTGGGAAACTCGCGTAAAATCAGGCGTTTTCGCCGATTTGCGAGGCTGGCCAGCTCCACGTCGCCGGC
CGAAATCGAGCCTGCCCCTCATCTGTCAACGCCGCGCCGGGTGAGTCGGCCCCTCAAGTGTCAACGTCCG
CCCCTCATCTGTCAGTGAGGGCCAAGTTTTCCGCGAGGTATCCACAACGCCGGCGGCCGCGGTGTCTCGC
ACACGGCTTCGACGGCGTTTCTGGCGCGTTTGCAGGGCCATAGACGGCCGCCAGCCCAGCGGCGAGGGCA
ACCAGCCCGGTGAGCGTCGCAAAGGAGATCCTGATCTGACTGATGGGCTGCCTGTATCGAGTGGTGATTT
TGTGCCGAGCTGCCGGTCGGGGAGCTGTTGGCTGGCTGGTGGCAGGATATATTGTGGTGTAAACAAATTG
ACGCTTAGACAACTTAATAACACATTGCGGACGTTTTTAATGTACTGGGGTGGATGCAGTGGGCCCCACT
CTGTGAAGACAAACTAGAATTCGAGCTCGGAGAGTGGTCTTGGGAGAGCGATGCGTCTTTTCCGATGAAC
CGTTCCAGCAAAAAAGACTAAGCGATGCGTCTTTTCCGCTGAACCGTTCCAGCAAAAAAGACTAAGCGAT
GCGTCTTTTCCGCTGAACCGTTCCAGCAAAAAAGACTAGGAGAGCGATGCGTCTTTTCCGCTGAACCGTT
CCAGCAAAAAAGACTATCCCTACTGTTTATTTACAAGAGCGTACGGTTCAATCCCTGCCTCCCCTGTAAA
ACTACCCTTTGAAAACCTCTCTTTCTTAATCTTTTCTTTGTAATTCCAATGGATCATGCGACCCTCGCCA
TGATCCTCGCGATCTGGTTCATCAGCTTCCACTTCATCAAGCTGCTGTTCTCCCAGCAGACCACCAAGCT
GCTTCCGCCAGGACCAAAGCCGCTTCCGATCATCGGCAACATCCTTGAGGTGGGCAAGAAGCCGCATCGG
TCCTTCGCCAACCTCGCCAAGATTCACGGCCCACTCATTTCCCTCAGACTCGGCTCTGTGACCACCATCG
TTGTGTCCTCTGCCGACGTGGCCAAAGAGATGTTCCTCAAGAAGGATCACCCGCTCTCCAACCGCACGAT
CCCGAATAGTGTTACAGCCGGCGACCACCACAAGCTCACCATGTCTTGGCTCCCGGTGTCTCCGAAGTGG
CGCAACTTCCGCAAGATTACCGCCGTGCATCTGCTCTCCCCACAGAGACTCGATGCCTGCCAGACATTCA
GGCACGCCAAGGTGCAGCAGCTCTACGAGTACGTTCAAGAGTGCGCCCAGAAAGGCCAGGCCGTGGATAT
TGGCAAGGCCGCCTTTACGACCAGCCTCAACCTCCTCAGCAAGCTGTTCTTCAGCGTCGAGCTGGCGCAC
CACAAGTCCCATACCAGCCAAGAGTTCAAAGAGCTGATCTGGAACATCATGGAAGATATAGGCAAGCCGA
ACTACGCCGACTACTTCCCGATTCTCGGCTGCGTTGACCCATCTGGCATTAGAAGAAGGCTCGCCTGCTC
CTTCGACAAGCTGATCGCCGTGTTCCAGGGCATCATCTGCGAGAGACTCGCCCCAGATTCCTCCACCACA
ACTACCACCACCACCGACGACGTGCTCGATGTGCTCCTCCAGCTGTTCAAGCAGAACGAGCTGACGATGG
GCGAGATCAACCACCTCCTCGTGGACATCTTCGACGCCGGCACCGATACCACATCCTCCACATTCGAGTG
GGTGATGACCGAGCTGATCCGCAATCCAGAGATGATGGAAAAGGCCCAAGAGGAAATCAAGCAGGTCCTC
GGCAAGGACAAGCAGATCCAAGAGTCCGACATCATCAACCTGCCGTACCTCCAGGCGATCATCAAAGAGA
CACTCCGCCTCCATCCGCCGACCGTGTTCTTGCTCCCAAGAAAGGCCGACACCGATGTCGAGCTGTACGG
CTACATCGTGCCGAAGGATGCCCAGATCCTCGTGAACCTCTGGGCCATTGGCAGGGACCCAAACGCCTGG
CAGAACGCCGATATTTTCAGCCCAGAGCGCTTCATCGGCTGCGAGATCGATGTTAAGGGCCGCGATTTCG
GCCTCCTTCCATTTGGCGCTGGCCGCAGAATTTGCCCAGGCATGAATCTCGCCATCAGGATGCTCACCCT
CATGCTCGCCACACTCCTCCAGTTCTTCAACTGGAAGCTCGAAGGCGACATCTCCCCGAAGGACCTCGAC
ATGGACGAGAAGTTCGGCATTGCGCTCCAAAAGACCAAGCCGCTCAAGCTCATCCCGATTCCGCGCTACG
GTAGCGGAGCTACCAATTTTAGCCTCCTTAAGCAGGCAGGTGATGTAGAAGAGAACCCCGGGCCTATGAA
GATGATGAACGGCGAGGACGCCAACGACCAGATGATCAAAGAGTCCTTCTTCATCACCCACGGCAACCCG
ATCCTCACCGTCGAGGATACACATCCGCTCAGGCCGTTCTTCGAGACATGGCGCGAGAAGATTTTCTCCA
AGAAGCCGAAGGCCATCCTCATCATCTCCGGCCACTGGGAGACAGTGAAGCCAACCGTGAACGCCGTGCA
CATCAACGACACCATCCACGACTTCGACGACTACCCAGCCGCCATGTACCAGTTCAAGTACCCAGCTCCA
GGCGAGCCAGAGCTTGCGAGAAAGGTGGAAGAGATCCTCAAGAAGTCCGGGTTCGAGACAGCCGAGACAG
ACCAAAAGAGGGGCCTTGATCACGGCGCCTGGGTTCCACTCATGCTCATGTATCCAGAGGCGGACATCCC
GGTGTGCCAGCTCTCAGTTCAGCCACATCTCGACGGCACCTACCACTACAATCTCGGCAGAGCCCTCGCG
CCGCTCAAGAATGATGGCGTGCTCATTATTGGCTCCGGCAGCGCCACACATCCACTCGATGAGACACCGC
ACTACTTCGATGGTGTTGCCCCTTGGGCCGCTGCCTTCGATTCTTGGCTTAGGAAGGCCCTCATCAACGG
CCGCTTCGAGGAAGTGAACATCTACGAGAGCAAGGCCCCGAACTGGAAGCTCGCCCATCCATTTCCAGAG
CACTTCTACCCGCTCCACGTTGTGCTCGGCGCTGCTGGTGAAAAGTGGAAGGCCGAGCTGATCCACTCCT
CCTGGGATCATGGCACACTTTGCCACGGCTCCTACAAGTTCACCTCCGCCGGATCCGGAGCAACCAACTT
TAGCCTGCTCAAGCAAGCAGGAGATGTTGAGGAAAATCCTGGCCCCATGACCGCCATCAAGATGAACACC
AACGGCGAGGGCGAGACACAGCACATCCTCATGATCCCGTTCATGGCGCAGGGCCACCTCAGGCCATTTC
TCGAACTCGCCATGTTCCTCTACAAGCGCTCCCACGTGATCATCACCCTGCTCACAACTCCGCTCAATGC
CGGCTTCTTCAGGCACCTCCTTCACCACCATTCCTACTCCTCCAGCGGCATCAGGATCGTCGAGCTGCCA
TTCAACTCCACCAACCACGGACTCCCACCGGGCATCGAGAACACCGATAAGCTCACACTCCCGCTCGTGG
TGTCCCTCTTCCATTCCACCATCAGCCTCGATCCGCACCTCCGCGATTACATCTCCAGGCATTTCAGCCC
AGCCAGGCCACCACTCTGCGTGATCCATGATGTGTTCCTCGGCTGGGTTGACCAGGTGGCCAAGGATGTG
GGCTCTACAGGCGTGGTGTTCACAACAGGCGGCGCTTATGGCACATCCGCCTACGTGTCCATCTGGAACG
ATCTCCCGCACCAGAACTACTCCGACGACCAAGAGTTCCCGCTGCCAGGCTTCCCAGAGAACCATAAGTT
CCGCAGGTCCCAGCTCCATCGGTTCCTCAGATATGCCGACGGCTCCGACGATTGGTCCAAGTATTTCCAG
CCGCAGCTCCGCCAGTCCATGAAGTCTTTTGGCTGGCTCTGCAACTCCGTGGAAGAGATCGAGACACTCG
GCTTCTCCATCCTCCGCAACTACACCAAGCTGCCGATCTGGGGCATCGGCCCACTTATTGCTTCCCCAGT
GCAGCACTCCTCCTCCGACAACAATTCAACAGGCGCCGAGTTCGTGCAGTGGCTCAGCCTCAAAGAGCCG
GACTCCGTCCTCTACATCTCCTTCGGCTCCCAGAACACGATCAGCCCGACGCAGATGATGGAACTCGCTG
CTGGCCTTGAGTCCTCCGAGAAGCCATTCCTCTGGGTGATCAGAGCCCCGTTCGGCTTCGACATCAACGA
AGAGATGCGCCCAGAGTGGCTGCCAGAGGGCTTTGAGGAACGCATGAAGGTGAAGAAACAGGGCAAGCTC
GTGTACAAGCTCGGCCCGCAGCTTGAGATCCTCAACCATGAATCCATCGGCGGCTTTCTCACCCACTGCG
GATGGAACAGCATCCTTGAGTCTCTTCGCGAGGGCGTTCCGATGCTTGGATGGCCACTTGCTGCCGAGCA
GGCCTACAACCTCAAGTACCTCGAAGATGAGATGGGCGTCGCGGTTGAGCTTGCTAGAGGCCTCGAAGGC
GAGATCTCCAAAGAGAAGGTCAAGCGCATCGTCGAGATGATCCTTGAGCGCAACGAGGGCTCCAAAGGCT
GGGAGATGAAGAATCGCGCCGTGGAAATGGGCAAAAAGCTCAAGGACGCCGTGAACGAGGAAAAAGAGCT
GAAGGGCTCCTCCGTGAAGGCGATCGACGATTTCCTCGACGCCGTCATGCAGGCCAAACTTGAGCCAAGC
CTCCAGTGATAGTGAGCTTGTCCTGCTTTAATGAGATATGCGAGAAGCCTATGATCGCATGATATTTGCT
TTCAATTCTGTTGTGCACGTTGTAAAAAACCTGAGCATGTGTAGCTCAGATCCTTACCGCCGGTTTCGGT
TCATTCTAATGAATATATCACCCGTTACTATCGTATTTTTATGAATAATATTCTCCGTTCAATTTACTGA
TTGTACCCTACTACTTATATGTACAATATTAAAATGAAAACAATATATTGTGCTGAATAGGTTTATAGCG
ACATCTATGATAGAGCGCCACAATAACAAACAATTGCGTTTTATTATTACAAATCCAATTTTAAAAAAAG
CGGCAGAACCGGTCAAACCTAAAAGACTGATTACATAAATCTTATTCAAATTTCAAAAGTGCCCCAGGGG
CTAGTATCTACGACACACCGAGCGGCGAACTAATAACGCTCACTGAAGGGAACTCCGGTTCCCCGCCGGC
GCGCATGGGTGAGATTCCTTGAAGTTGAGTATTGGCCGTCCGCTCTACCGAAAGTTACGGGCACCATTCA
ACCCGGTCCAGCACGGCGGCCGGGTAACCGACTTGCTGCCCCGAGAATTATGCAGCATTTTTTTGGTGTA
TGTGGGCCCCAAATGAAGTGCAGGTCAAACCTTGACAGTGACGACAAATCGTTGGGCGGGTCCAGGGCGA
ATTTTGCGACAACATGTCGAGGCTCAGCAGGACCGCT
Features (pLannotate 1.2.2; 15 found; start..end, strand, type, name):
     42..66      +  misc_feature   RB T-DNA repeat: right border repeat from nopaline C58 T-DNA
    178..198     -  CDS            TetR (fragment): tetracycline resistance regulatory protein; tetR
    225..1370    -  CDS            trfA: TRFA_ECOLX - Experimental evidence at protein level: Swiss-Prot protein existence level 1. Also involved in plasmid copy number control, promoting intermolecular coupling of protein bound iterons at oriV, which inhibits replication initiation. From Escherichia coli.
   1706..2294    -  rep_origin     ori: high-copy-number ColE1/pMB1/pBR322/pUC origin of replication
   2465..3325    -  CDS            AmpR: β-lactamase; bla; confers resistance to ampicillin, carbenicillin, and related antibiotics
   3326..3430    -  promoter       AmpR promoter: bla
   3517..4148    -  rep_origin     oriV: incP origin of replication
   4240..4264    +  misc_feature   LB T-DNA repeat: left border repeat from nopaline C58 T-DNA
   4385..4430    +  promoter       CUP1 promoter (fragment): S. cerevisiae CUP1; inducible metallothionein promoter, regulated by Cu2+
   4431..4474    +  promoter       CUP1 promoter (fragment): S. cerevisiae CUP1; inducible metallothionein promoter, regulated by Cu2+
   4475..4518    +  promoter       CUP1 promoter (fragment): S. cerevisiae CUP1; inducible metallothionein promoter, regulated by Cu2+
   4521..4566    +  promoter       CUP1 promoter (fragment): S. cerevisiae CUP1; inducible metallothionein promoter, regulated by Cu2+
   4669..6159    +  CDS            CYP76AD1: C76AD_BETVU - Also known as Bv2g029890_ucyh From Beta vulgaris (Sugar beet).
   6226..7050    +  CDS            DODA1: DOD1W_BETVU - Experimental evidence at transcript level: Swiss-Prot protein existence level 2. Opens the cyclic ring of dihydroxy-phenylalanine (DOPA) between carbons 4 and 5, thus producing an unstable seco-DOPA that rearranges nonenzymatically to betalamic acid. From Beta vulgaris (Sugar beet).
   8633..9340    +  terminator     OCS terminator: octopine synthase terminator
